Addgene plasmid #187897: Parkin
Purpose: Mammalian cell expression of untagged Parkin
Depositing lab: Erika Holzbaur. Publication: Damaged mitochondria recruit the effector NEMO to activate NF-kappaB signaling. Harding O, Holzer E, Riley JF, Martens S, Holzbaur ELF. Mol Cell. 2023 Sep 7;83(17):3188-3204.e7. doi: 10.1016/j.molcel.2023.08.005. PubMed 37683611.
Backbone
  Vector backbone: pmCherry-C1
  Backbone manufacturer: Clontech
  Backbone size w/o insert (bp): 4000
  Total vector size (bp): 5300
  Modifications to backbone: mCherry fusion tag was deleted
  Vector type: Mammalian Expression
  Selectable markers: Neomycin (select with G418)
Growth in bacteria
  Bacterial resistance: Kanamycin, 50 μg/mL
  Growth temperature: 37°C
  Growth strain: DH5alpha
  Copy number: High Copy
Gene/Insert
  Gene/Insert name: PRKN (alt names: Park2; Parkin)
  Species: H. sapiens (human)
  Insert size (bp): 1300
  Mutation: None
  GenBank ID: NM_004562
  Entrez Gene: PRKN (a.k.a. AR-JP, LPRS2, PARK2, PDJ)
  Promoter: CMV
  Tag / fusion protein: None
  Cloning method: Restriction Enzyme; 5′ cloning site AgeI (not destroyed); 3′ cloning site BamHI (not destroyed)
  Sequencing primers: 5′ Not available; 3′ Not available
Resource information
  A portion of this plasmid was derived from a plasmid made by: R. Youle, NIH
Terms and licenses: Academic/Nonprofit Terms; Industry Terms: Not Available to Industry
Depositor comments: Subcloned from Addgene 23956. Please visit https://www.biorxiv.org/content/10.1101/2022.06.21.496850v1 for bioRxiv preprint.
How to cite: Parkin was a gift from Erika Holzbaur (Addgene plasmid # 187897 ; http://n2t.net/addgene:187897 ; RRID:Addgene_187897)
