[The description below was written by a language model from this plasmid's Addgene catalogue record and pLannotate feature annotations shown in this document.]
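Description:
Parkin is a mammalian expression plasmid of about 5.3 kb, built on the Clontech pmCherry-C1 backbone from which the mCherry fusion tag has been deleted so that the encoded protein is produced without any tag. The insert is the wild-type human PRKN (PARK2/Parkin) coding sequence, roughly 1.3–1.4 kb, cloned between AgeI and BamHI sites that both remain intact; the record notes it was subcloned from an earlier Parkin plasmid. Expression is driven by the human cytomegalovirus immediate early enhancer and promoter, and transcripts are terminated by the SV40 polyadenylation signal downstream of the open reading frame. Parkin is an E3 ubiquitin ligase that attaches ubiquitin to substrate proteins.

The plasmid is propagated in E. coli at high copy through a ColE1/pUC-type origin and is selected with kanamycin. A single Tn5 aminoglycoside phosphotransferase gene (NeoR/KanR) serves both hosts. A bacterial bla-type promoter drives it in E. coli, while the adjacent SV40 enhancer/early promoter drives it in mammalian cells, where it confers G418 resistance for stable selection; the cassette ends with an HSV TK polyadenylation signal. An f1 phage origin is also present, which allows single-stranded DNA production. The short annotated fragments of SV40 large T antigen, ble and the bGH poly(A) signal are probably residual backbone sequence rather than functional elements.

The stated purpose is expression of untagged Parkin in mammalian cells. The associated publication concerns damaged mitochondria recruiting NEMO to activate NF-κB signalling. An untagged construct is useful where a fluorescent fusion is unwanted, for example to leave imaging channels free for other labelled proteins, although the record does not spell out this rationale.
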