Features (pLannotate 1.2.2; 13 found; start..end, strand, type, name):
     61..364     +  enhancer       CMV enhancer: human cytomegalovirus immediate early enhancer
    365..568     +  promoter       CMV promoter: human cytomegalovirus (CMV) immediate early promoter
    612..2006    +  CDS            PRKN: PRKN_HUMAN - Also known as PARK2. Experimental evidence at protein level: Swiss-Prot protein existence level 1. Functions within a multiprotein E3 ubiquitin ligase complex, catalyzing the covalent attachment of ubiquitin moieties onto substrate proteins (PubMed:10888878, PubMed:10973942, PubMed:11431533, PubMed:12150907, PubMed:12628165, PubMed:15105460, PubMed:16135753, PubMed:21376232, PubMed:21532592, PubMed:23754282, PubMed:23620051, PubMed:24660806, PubMed:24751536, PubMed:32047033, PubMed:29311685, PubMed:22396657). Substrates include SYT11 and VDAC1 (PubMed:32047033, PubMed:29311685). O
   2032..2116    +  CDS            large T antigen (fragment): large T antigen from SV40 (simian virus 40)
   2139..2260    +  polyA_signal   SV40 poly(A) signal: SV40 polyadenylation signal
   2294..2722    -  rep_origin     f1 ori (sequence partly withheld): f1 bacteriophage origin of replication; arrow indicates direction of (+) strand synthesis
   2749..2853    +  promoter       AmpR promoter: bla
   2855..3212    +  promoter       SV40 promoter: SV40 enhancer and early promoter
   3247..4041    +  CDS            NeoR/KanR: aminoglycoside phosphotransferase from Tn5; aph(3')-II (or nptII); confers resistance to neomycin, kanamycin, and G418 (Geneticin®)
   4062..4214    +  CDS            ble (fragment): BLE_KLEPN - Experimental evidence at protein level: Swiss-Prot protein existence level 1. Binding protein with a strong affinity to the bleomycin family of antibiotics. Binds to CL990; an antimitotic-antibiotic compound. From Klebsiella pneumoniae.
   4273..4320    +  polyA_signal   HSV TK poly(A) signal: herpes simplex virus thymidine kinase polyadenylation signal (Cole and Stacy, 1985)
   4411..4427    -  polyA_signal   bGH poly(A) signal (fragment): bovine growth hormone polyadenylation signal
   4649..5237    +  rep_origin     ori: high-copy-number ColE1/pMB1/pBR322/pUC origin of replication
>Addgene plasmid #187897 | Parkin | addgene full sequence | sequence record 391244 | Addgene NGS Result
TAGTTATTAATAGTAATCAATTACGGGGTCATTAGTTCATAGCCCATATATGGAGTTCCGCGTTACATAA
CTTACGGTAAATGGCCCGCCTGGCTGACCGCCCAACGACCCCCGCCCATTGACGTCAATAATGACGTATG
TTCCCATAGTAACGCCAATAGGGACTTTCCATTGACGTCAATGGGTGGAGTATTTACGGTAAACTGCCCA
CTTGGCAGTACATCAAGTGTATCATATGCCAAGTACGCCCCCTATTGACGTCAATGACGGTAAATGGCCC
GCCTGGCATTATGCCCAGTACATGACCTTATGGGACTTTCCTACTTGGCAGTACATCTACGTATTAGTCA
TCGCTATTACCATGGTGATGCGGTTTTGGCAGTACATCAATGGGCGTGGATAGCGGTTTGACTCACGGGG
ATTTCCAAGTCTCCACCCCATTGACGTCAATGGGAGTTTGTTTTGGCACCAAAATCAACGGGACTTTCCA
AAATGTCGTAACAACTCCGCCCCATTGACGCAAATGGGCGGTAGGCGTGTACGGTGGGAGGTCTATATAA
GCAGAGCTGGTTTAGTGAACCGTCAGATCCGCTAGCGCTACCGGTGCCACCATGATAGTGTTTGTCAGGT
TCAACTCCAGCCATGGTTTCCCAGTGGAGGTCGATTCTGACACCAGCATCTTCCAGCTCAAGGAGGTGGT
TGCTAAGCGACAGGGGGTTCCGGCTGACCAGTTGCGTGTGATTTTCGCAGGGAAGGAGCTGAGGAATGAC
TGGACTGTGCAGAATTGTGACCTGGATCAGCAGAGCATTGTTCACATTGTGCAGAGACCGTGGAGAAAAG
GTCAAGAAATGAATGCAACTGGAGGCGACGACCCCAGAAACGCGGCGGGAGGCTGTGAGCGGGAGCCCCA
GAGCTTGACTCGGGTGGACCTCAGCAGCTCAGTCCTCCCAGGAGACTCTGTGGGGCTGGCTGTCATTCTG
CACACTGACAGCAGGAAGGACTCACCACCAGCTGGAAGTCCAGCAGGTAGATCAATCTACAACAGCTTTT
ATGTGTATTGCAAAGGCCCCTGTCAAAGAGTGCAGCCGGGAAAACTCAGGGTACAGTGCAGCACCTGCAG
GCAGGCAACGCTCACCTTGACCCAGGGTCCATCTTGCTGGGATGATGTTTTAATTCCAAACCGGATGAGT
GGTGAATGCCAATCCCCACACTGCCCTGGGACTAGTGCAGAATTTTTCTTTAAATGTGGAGCACACCCCA
CCTCTGACAAGGAAACATCAGTAGCTTTGCACCTGATCGCAACAAATAGTCGGAACATCACTTGCATTAC
GTGCACAGACGTCAGGAGCCCCGTCCTGGTTTTCCAGTGCAACTCCCGCCACGTGATTTGCTTAGACTGT
TTCCACTTATACTGTGTGACAAGACTCAATGATCGGCAGTTTGTCCACGACCCTCAGCTTGGCTACTCCC
TGCCTTGTGTGGCTGGCTGTCCCAACTCCTTGATTAAAGAGCTCCATCACTTCAGGATTCTGGGAGAAGA
GCAGTACAACCGGTACCAGCAGTATGGTGCAGAGGAGTGTGTCCTGCAGATGGGGGGCGTGTTATGCCCC
CGCCCTGGCTGTGGAGCGGGGCTGCTGCCGGAGCCTGACCAGAGGAAAGTCACCTGCGAAGGGGGCAATG
GCCTGGGCTGTGGGTTTGCCTTCTGCCGGGAATGTAAAGAAGCGTACCATGAAGGGGAGTGCAGTGCCGT
ATTTGAAGCCTCAGGAACAACTACTCAGGCCTACAGAGTCGATGAAAGAGCCGCCGAGCAGGCTCGTTGG
GAAGCAGCCTCCAAAGAAACCATCAAGAAAACCACCAAGCCCTGTCCCCGCTGCCATGTACCAGTGGAAA
AAAATGGAGGCTGCATGCACATGAAGTGTCCGCAGCCCCAGTGCAGGCTCGAGTGGTGCTGGAACTGTGG
CTGCGAGTGGAACCGCGTCTGCATGGGGGACCACTGGTTCGACGTGTAAGGATCCACCGGATCTAGATAA
CTGATCATAATCAGCCATACCACATTTGTAGAGGTTTTACTTGCTTTAAAAAACCTCCCACACCTCCCCC
TGAACCTGAAACATAAAATGAATGCAATTGTTGTTGTTAACTTGTTTATTGCAGCTTATAATGGTTACAA
ATAAAGCAATAGCATCACAAATTTCACAAATAAAGCATTTTTTTCACTGCATTCTAGTTGTGGTTTGTCC
AAACTCATCAATGTATCTTAACGCGTAAATTGTAAGCGTTAATATTTTGTTAAAATTCGCGTTAAATTTT
TGTTAAATCAGCTCATTTTTTAACCAATAGGCCGAAATCGGCAAAATCCCTTATAAATCAAAAGAATAGA
CCGAGATAGGGT
[37 nt withheld, positions 2393-2429]
AAAGAACGTGGACTCCAACGTCAAAGG
[49 nt withheld, positions 2457-2505]
T
[91 nt withheld, positions 2507-2597]
G
[124 nt withheld, positions 2599-2722]
CAGGTGGCACTTTTCGGGGAAATGTGCGCGGAACCCCTATTTGTTTATTTTTCTAAATACATTCAAATAT
GTATCCGCTCATGAGACAATAACCCTGATAAATGCTTCAATAATATTGAAAAAGGAAGAGTCCTGAGGCG
GAAAGAACCAGCTGTGGAATGTGTGTCAGTTAGGGTGTGGAAAGTCCCCAGGCTCCCCAGCAGGCAGAAG
TATGCAAAGCATGCATCTCAATTAGTCAGCAACCAGGTGTGGAAAGTCCCCAGGCTCCCCAGCAGGCAGA
AGTATGCAAAGCATGCATCTCAATTAGTCAGCAACCATAGTCCCGCCCCTAACTCCGCCCATCCCGCCCC
TAACTCCGCCCAGTTCCGCCCATTCTCCGCCCCATGGCTGACTAATTTTTTTTATTTATGCAGAGGCCGA
GGCCGCCTCGGCCTCTGAGCTATTCCAGAAGTAGTGAGGAGGCTTTTTTGGAGGCCTAGGCTTTTGCAAA
GATCGATCAAGAGACAGGATGAGGATCGTTTCGCATGATTGAACAAGATGGATTGCACGCAGGTTCTCCG
GCCGCTTGGGTGGAGAGGCTATTCGGCTATGACTGGGCACAACAGACAATCGGCTGCTCTGATGCCGCCG
TGTTCCGGCTGTCAGCGCAGGGGCGCCCGGTTCTTTTTGTCAAGACCGACCTGTCCGGTGCCCTGAATGA
ACTGCAAGACGAGGCAGCGCGGCTATCGTGGCTGGCCACGACGGGCGTTCCTTGCGCAGCTGTGCTCGAC
GTTGTCACTGAAGCGGGAAGGGACTGGCTGCTATTGGGCGAAGTGCCGGGGCAGGATCTCCTGTCATCTC
ACCTTGCTCCTGCCGAGAAAGTATCCATCATGGCTGATGCAATGCGGCGGCTGCATACGCTTGATCCGGC
TACCTGCCCATTCGACCACCAAGCGAAACATCGCATCGAGCGAGCACGTACTCGGATGGAAGCCGGTCTT
GTCGATCAGGATGATCTGGACGAAGAGCATCAGGGGCTCGCGCCAGCCGAACTGTTCGCCAGGCTCAAGG
CGAGCATGCCCGACGGCGAGGATCTCGTCGTGACCCATGGCGATGCCTGCTTGCCGAATATCATGGTGGA
AAATGGCCGCTTTTCTGGATTCATCGACTGTGGCCGGCTGGGTGTGGCGGACCGCTATCAGGACATAGCG
TTGGCTACCCGTGATATTGCTGAAGAGCTTGGCGGCGAATGGGCTGACCGCTTCCTCGTGCTTTACGGTA
TCGCCGCTCCCGATTCGCAGCGCATCGCCTTCTATCGCCTTCTTGACGAGTTCTTCTGAGCGGGACTCTG
GGGTTCGAAATGACCGACCAAGCGACGCCCAACCTGCCATCACGAGATTTCGATTCCACCGCCGCCTTCT
ATGAAAGGTTGGGCTTCGGAATCGTTTTCCGGGACGCCGGCTGGATGATCCTCCAGCGCGGGGATCTCAT
GCTGGAGTTCTTCGCCCACCCTAGGGGGAGGCTAACTGAAACACGGAAGGAGACAATACCGGAAGGAACC
CGCGCTATGACGGCAATAAAAAGACAGAATAAAACGCACGGTGTTGGGTCGTTTGTTCATAAACGCGGGG
TTCGGTCCCAGGGCTGGCACTCTGTCGATACCCCACCGAGACCCCATTGGGGCCAATACGCCCGCGTTTC
TTCCTTTTCCCCACCCCACCCCCCAAGTTCGGGTGAAGGCCCAGGGCTCGCAGCCAACGTCGGGGCGGCA
GGCCCTGCCATAGCCTCAGGTTACTCATATATACTTTAGATTGATTTAAAACTTCATTTTTAATTTAAAA
GGATCTAGGTGAAGATCCTTTTTGATAATCTCATGACCAAAATCCCTTAACGTGAGTTTTCGTTCCACTG
AGCGTCAGACCCCGTAGAAAAGATCAAAGGATCTTCTTGAGATCCTTTTTTTCTGCGCGTAATCTGCTGC
TTGCAAACAAAAAAACCACCGCTACCAGCGGTGGTTTGTTTGCCGGATCAAGAGCTACCAACTCTTTTTC
CGAAGGTAACTGGCTTCAGCAGAGCGCAGATACCAAATACTGTTCTTCTAGTGTAGCCGTAGTTAGGCCA
CCACTTCAAGAACTCTGTAGCACCGCCTACATACCTCGCTCTGCTAATCCTGTTACCAGTGGCTGCTGCC
AGTGGCGATAAGTCGTGTCTTACCGGGTTGGACTCAAGACGATAGTTACCGGATAAGGCGCAGCGGTCGG
GCTGAACGGGGGGTTCGTGCACACAGCCCAGCTTGGAGCGAACGACCTACACCGAACTGAGATACCTACA
GCGTGAGCTATGAGAAAGCGCCACGCTTCCCGAAGGGAGAAAGGCGGACAGGTATCCGGTAAGCGGCAGG
GTCGGAACAGGAGAGCGCACGAGGGAGCTTCCAGGGGGAAACGCCTGGTATCTTTATAGTCCTGTCGGGT
TTCGCCACCTCTGACTTGAGCGTCGATTTTTGTGATGCTCGTCAGGGGGGCGGAGCCTATGGAAAAACGC
CAGCAACGCGGCCTTTTTACGGTTCCTGGCCTTTTGCTGGCCTTTTGCTCACATGTTCTTTCCTGCGTTA
TCCCCTGATTCTGTGGATAACCGTATTACCGCCATGCAT
